Addgene plasmid #216103: pRDB_182
Purpose: CRISPRi, EF1a-driven dCas9-KRAB (ZIM3) (Cas only)
Depositing lab: John Doench. Depositing organization: Broad Institute. Publication: Modular vector assembly enables rapid assessment of emerging CRISPR technologies. McGee AV, Liu YV, Griffith AL, Szegletes ZM, Wen B, Kraus C, Miller NW, Steger RJ, Escude Velasco B, Bosch JA, Zirin JD, Viswanatha R, Sontheimer EJ, Goodale A, Greene MA, Green TM, Doench JG. Cell Genom. 2024 Mar 13;4(3):100519. doi: 10.1016/j.xgen.2024.100519. PubMed 38484704.
Backbone
  Vector backbone: pRDA_722
  Vector type: Lentiviral, CRISPR ; Assembled Vector
  Selectable markers: Blasticidin
Growth in bacteria
  Bacterial resistance: Ampicillin, 100 μg/mL
  Growth temperature: 37°C
  Growth strain: NEB Stable
  Copy number: Unknown
Gene/Insert
  Gene/Insert name: Cas9 [Sp]
  Species: Streptococcus pyogenes
  Cloning method: Unknown
Terms and licenses: Academic/Nonprofit Terms; Industry Terms: Not Available to Industry
Depositor comments: Please visit https://www.biorxiv.org/content/10.1101/2023.10.25.564061v1 for bioRxiv preprint.
How to cite: pRDB_182 was a gift from John Doench (Addgene plasmid # 216103 ; http://n2t.net/addgene:216103 ; RRID:Addgene_216103)
