[The description below was written by a language model from this plasmid's Addgene catalogue record and pLannotate feature annotations shown in this document.]
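Description:
pRDB_182 is a 13.8 kb lentiviral CRISPR interference vector assembled on the pRDA_722 backbone as part of a modular vector assembly system. It delivers the Cas component only and carries no guide RNA cassette. In bacteria it is maintained through a high-copy ColE1/pUC-type origin with ampicillin resistance (AmpR under its own promoter). The backbone also contains an f1 origin and an SV40/EM7-driven BleoR (Zeocin resistance) cassette with an SV40 poly(A) signal; this lies outside the LTR-flanked region, so it is not part of the transferred provirus.

The viral portion follows a third-generation design. A CMV enhancer/promoter replaces the upstream part of the 5' LTR to drive genomic RNA production in packaging cells. It is followed by the HIV-1 Ψ packaging signal with a gag fragment, the RRE for Rev-dependent nuclear export, and the cPPT/CTS. The downstream LTR is also annotated as truncated and is followed by a bGH poly(A) signal.

Between these elements, the human EF-1α core promoter with its intron A drives catalytically dead Streptococcus pyogenes Cas9, which is annotated with the D10A and N863A mutations. The dCas9 is followed by a nucleoplasmin bipartite NLS and a fragment of human ZIM3, which the record identifies as the KRAB repressor domain. The blasticidin S deaminase gene sits immediately downstream with no separate promoter annotated, so it is presumably co-expressed from the same transcript, although the table does not annotate the linking element. A WPRE follows to enhance transcript expression.

The construct is used to make blasticidin-selectable mammalian cell lines that stably express dCas9-ZIM3 KRAB. Guides supplied from a separate vector then direct targeted transcriptional repression in these cells.
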