Features (pLannotate 1.2.2; 33 found; start..end, strand, type, name):
     31..83      -  misc_feature   bom (fragment): basis of mobility region from pBR322
    238..617     +  enhancer       CMV enhancer: human cytomegalovirus immediate early enhancer
    618..817     +  promoter       CMV promoter: human cytomegalovirus (CMV) immediate early promoter
    835..1015    +  LTR            5' LTR (truncated): truncated 5' long terminal repeat (LTR) from HIV-1
   1062..1187    +  misc_feature   HIV-1 Ψ: packaging signal of human immunodeficiency virus type 1
   1171..1534    +  CDS            HIV-1 gag (fragment): gag protein from human immunodeficiency virus 1; gag
   1680..1913    +  misc_feature   RRE: The Rev response element (RRE) of HIV-1 allows for Rev-dependent mRNA export from the nucleus to the cytoplasm.
   2290..2390    +  CDS            Rev (fragment): human immunodeficiency virus 1 (HIV-1) Rev protein; rev; enhances nuclear export of unspliced and incompletely spliced viral mRNAs
   2440..2557    +  misc_feature   cPPT/CTS: central polypurine tract and central termination sequence of HIV-1
   2659..2870    +  promoter       EF-1α core promoter: core promoter for human elongation factor EF-1α
   2871..3809    +  intron         EF-1α intron A: intron upstream of the start codon of human EF-1α
   3895..7994    +  CDS            dCas9 (fragment): catalytically dead mutant of the Cas9 endonuclease from the Streptococcus pyogenes Type II CRISPR/Cas system RNA-guided DNA-binding protein that lacks endonuclease activity due to the D10A mutation in the RuvC catalytic domain and the N863A mutation in the HNH catalytic domain
   8026..8073    +  CDS            nucleoplasmin NLS: bipartite nuclear localization signal from nucleoplasmin
   8086..8394    +  CDS            ZIM3 (fragment): ZIM3_HUMAN - Also known as ZNF657. Experimental evidence at protein level: Swiss-Prot protein existence level 1. May be involved in transcriptional regulation. From Homo sapiens (Human).
   8452..8850    +  CDS            BSD: blasticidin S deaminase; Aspergillus terreus BSD; confers resistance to blasticidin
   8861..9449    +  misc_feature   WPRE: woodchuck hepatitis virus posttranscriptional regulatory element
   9445..9588    +  CDS            nef (fragment): NEF_HV1LA - Experimental evidence at protein level: Swiss-Prot protein existence level 1. Extracellular Nef protein targets CD4(+) T-lymphocytes for apoptosis by interacting with CXCR4 surface receptors. From Human immunodeficiency virus type 1 group M subtype B (isolate Lai) (HIV-1).
   9574..9754    +  LTR            5' LTR (truncated): truncated 5' long terminal repeat (LTR) from HIV-1
   9786..9897    +  polyA_signal   bGH poly(A) signal: bovine growth hormone polyadenylation signal
  10014..10035   +  promoter       SV40 promoter (fragment): SV40 enhancer and early promoter
  10056..10484   +  rep_origin     f1 ori (sequence partly withheld): f1 bacteriophage origin of replication; arrow indicates direction of (+) strand synthesis
  10498..10827   +  promoter       SV40 promoter: SV40 enhancer and early promoter
  10875..10922   +  promoter       EM7 promoter: synthetic bacterial promoter&nbsp
  10941..11315   +  CDS            BleoR: antibiotic-binding protein; Sh ble from Streptoalloteichus hindustanus; confers resistance to bleomycin, phleomycin, and Zeocin™
  11325..11450   +  CDS            ble (fragment): BLE_KLEPN - Experimental evidence at protein level: Swiss-Prot protein existence level 1. Binding protein with a strong affinity to the bleomycin family of antibiotics. Binds to CL990; an antimitotic-antibiotic compound. From Klebsiella pneumoniae.
  11445..11566   +  polyA_signal   SV40 poly(A) signal: SV40 polyadenylation signal
  11637..11659   -  protein_bind   lac operator (fragment): The lac repressor binds to the lac operator to inhibit transcription in E. coli. This inhibition can be relieved by adding lactose or isopropyl-β-D-thiogalactopyranoside (IPTG). lac repressor encoded by lacI
  11663..11693   -  promoter       lac promoter: promoter for the E. coli lac operon
  11708..11729   -  protein_bind   CAP binding site: CAP binding activates transcription in the presence of cAMP. E. coli catabolite activator protein
  11742..11834   -  CDS            lacI (fragment): lac repressor; lacI; The lac repressor binds to the lac operator to inhibit transcription in E. coli. This inhibition can be relieved by adding lactose or isopropyl-β-D-thiogalactopyranoside (IPTG).
  12017..12605   -  rep_origin     ori: high-copy-number ColE1/pMB1/pBR322/pUC origin of replication
  12776..13636   -  CDS            AmpR: β-lactamase; bla; confers resistance to ampicillin, carbenicillin, and related antibiotics
  13637..13741   -  promoter       AmpR promoter: bla
>Addgene plasmid #216103 | pRDB_182 | addgene full sequence | sequence record 431400 | Addgene NGS Result
GTCGACGGATCGGGAGATCTCCCGATCCCCTATGGTGCACTCTCAGTACAATCTGCTCTGATGCCGCATA
GTTAAGCCAGTATCTGCTCCCTGCTTGTGTGTTGGAGGTCGCTGAGTAGTGCGCGAGCAAAATTTAAGCT
ACAACAAGGCAAGGCTTGACCGACAATTGCATGAAGAATCTGCTTAGGGTTAGGCGTTTTGCGCTGCTTC
GCGATGTACGGGCCAGATATACGCGTTGACATTGATTATTGACTAGTTATTAATAGTAATCAATTACGGG
GTCATTAGTTCATAGCCCATATATGGAGTTCCGCGTTACATAACTTACGGTAAATGGCCCGCCTGGCTGA
CCGCCCAACGACCCCCGCCCATTGACGTCAATAATGACGTATGTTCCCATAGTAACGCCAATAGGGACTT
TCCATTGACGTCAATGGGTGGAGTATTTACGGTAAACTGCCCACTTGGCAGTACATCAAGTGTATCATAT
GCCAAGTACGCCCCCTATTGACGTCAATGACGGTAAATGGCCCGCCTGGCATTATGCCCAGTACATGACC
TTATGGGACTTTCCTACTTGGCAGTACATCTACGTATTAGTCATCGCTATTACCATGGTGATGCGGTTTT
GGCAGTACATCAATGGGCGTGGATAGCGGTTTGACTCACGGGGATTTCCAAGTCTCCACCCCATTGACGT
CAATGGGAGTTTGTTTTGGCACCAAAATCAACGGGACTTTCCAAAATGTCGTAACAACTCCGCCCCATTG
ACGCAAATGGGCGGTAGGCGTGTACGGTGGGAGGTCTATATAAGCAGCGCGTTTTGCCTGTACTGGGTCT
CTCTGGTTAGACCAGATCTGAGCCTGGGAGCTCTCTGGCTAACTAGGGAACCCACTGCTTAAGCCTCAAT
AAAGCTTGCCTTGAGTGCTTCAAGTAGTGTGTGCCCGTCTGTTGTGTGACTCTGGTAACTAGAGATCCCT
CAGACCCTTTTAGTCAGTGTGGAAAATCTCTAGCAGTGGCGCCCGAACAGGGACTTGAAAGCGAAAGGGA
AACCAGAGGAGCTCTCTCGACGCAGGACTCGGCTTGCTGAAGCGCGCACGGCAAGAGGCGAGGGGCGGCG
ACTGGTGAGTACGCCAAAAATTTTGACTAGCGGAGGCTAGAAGGAGAGAGATGGGTGCGAGAGCGTCAGT
ATTAAGCGGGGGAGAATTAGATCGCGATGGGAAAAAATTCGGTTAAGGCCAGGGGGAAAGAAAAAATATA
AATTAAAACATATAGTATGGGCAAGCAGGGAGCTAGAACGATTCGCAGTTAATCCTGGCCTGTTAGAAAC
ATCAGAAGGCTGTAGACAAATACTGGGACAGCTACAACCATCCCTTCAGACAGGATCAGAAGAACTTAGA
TCATTATATAATACAGTAGCAACCCTCTATTGTGTGCATCAAAGGATAGAGATAAAAGACACCAAGGAAG
CTTTAGACAAGATAGAGGAAGAGCAAAACAAAAGTAAGACCACCGCACAGCAAGCGGCCGCTGATCTTCA
GACCTGGAGGAGGAGATATGAGGGACAATTGGAGAAGTGAATTATATAAATATAAAGTAGTAAAAATTGA
ACCATTAGGAGTAGCACCCACCAAGGCAAAGAGAAGAGTGGTGCAGAGAGAAAAAAGAGCAGTGGGAATA
GGAGCTTTGTTCCTTGGGTTCTTGGGAGCAGCAGGAAGCACTATGGGCGCAGCGTCAATGACGCTGACGG
TACAGGCCAGACAATTATTGTCTGGTATAGTGCAGCAGCAGAACAATTTGCTGAGGGCTATTGAGGCGCA
ACAGCATCTGTTGCAACTCACAGTCTGGGGCATCAAGCAGCTCCAGGCAAGAATCCTGGCTGTGGAAAGA
TACCTAAAGGATCAACAGCTCCTGGGGATTTGGGGTTGCTCTGGAAAACTCATTTGCACCACTGCTGTGC
CTTGGAATGCTAGTTGGAGTAATAAATCTCTGGAACAGATTTGGAATCACACGACCTGGATGGAGTGGGA
CAGAGAAATTAACAATTACACAAGCTTAATACACTCCTTAATTGAAGAATCGCAAAACCAGCAAGAAAAG
AATGAACAAGAATTATTGGAATTAGATAAATGGGCAAGTTTGTGGAATTGGTTTAACATAACAAATTGGC
TGTGGTATATAAAATTATTCATAATGATAGTAGGAGGCTTGGTAGGTTTAAGAATAGTTTTTGCTGTACT
TTCTATAGTGAATAGAGTTAGGCAGGGATATTCACCATTATCGTTTCAGACCCACCTCCCAACCCCGAGG
GGACCCGACAGGCCCGAAGGAATAGAAGAAGAAGGTGGAGAGAGAGACAGAGACAGATCCATTCGATTAG
TGAACGGATCGGCACTGCGTGCGCCAATTCTGCAGACAAATGGCAGTATTCATCCACAATTTTAAAAGAA
AAGGGGGGATTGGGGGGTACAGTGCAGGGGAAAGAATAGTAGACATAATAGCAACAGACATACAAACTAA
AGAATTACAAAAACAAATTACAAAAATTCAAAATTTTCGGGTTTATTACAGGGACAGCAGAGATCCAGTT
TGGTTAATTAAGGTACCGGGCAGAGGTCTCGCTTTTTTCGAGACAACACGGCTCCGGTGCCCGTCAGTGG
GCAGAGCGCACATCGCCCACAGTCCCCGAGAAGTTGGGGGGAGGGGTCGGCAATTGATCCGGTGCCTAGA
GAAGGTGGCGCGGGGTAAACTGGGAAAGTGATGTCGTGTACTGGCTCCGCCTTTTTCCCGAGGGTGGGGG
AGAACCGTATATAAGTGCAGTAGTCGCCGTGAACGTTCTTTTTCGCAACGGGTTTGCCGCCAGAACACAG
GTAAGTGCCGTGTGTGGTTCCCGCGGGCCTGGCCTCTTTACGGGTTATGGCCCTTGCGTGCCTTGAATTA
CTTCCACCTGGCTGCAGTACGTGATTCTTGATCCCGAGCTTCGGGTTGGAAGTGGGTGGGAGAGTTCGAG
GCCTTGCGCTTAAGGAGCCCCTTCGCCTCGTGCTTGAGTTGAGGCCTGGCCTGGGCGCTGGGGCCGCCGC
GTGCGAATCTGGTGGCACCTTCGCGCCTGTCTCGCTGCTTTCGATAAGTCTCTAGCCATTTAAAATTTTT
GATGACCTGCTGCGACGCTTTTTTTCTGGCAAGATAGTCTTGTAAATGCGGGCCAAGATCTGCACACTGG
TATTTCGGTTTTTGGGGCCGCGGGCGGCGACGGGGCCCGTGCGTCCCAGCGCACATGTTCGGCGAGGCGG
GGCCTGCGAGCGCGGCCACCGAGAATCGGACGGGGGTAGTCTCAAGCTGGCCGGCCTGCTCTGGTGCCTG
GCCTCGCGCCGCCGTGTATCGCCCCGCCCTGGGCGGCAAGGCTGGCCCGGTCGGCACCAGTTGCGTGAGC
GGAAAGATGGCCGCTTCCCGGCCCTGCTGCAGGGAGCTCAAAATGGAGGACGCGGCGCTCGGGAGAGCGG
GCGGGTGAGTCACCCACACAAAGGAAAAGGGCCTTTCCGTCCTCAGCCGTCGCTTCATGTGACTCCACGG
AGTACCGGGCGCCGTCCAGGCACCTCGATTAGTTCTCGAGCTTTTGGAGTACGTCGTCTTTAGGTTGGGG
GGAGGGGTTTTATGCGATGGAGTTTCCCCACACTGAGTGGGTGGAGACTGAAGTTAGGCCAGCTTGGCAC
TTGATGTAATTCTCCTTGGAATTTGCCCTTTTTGAGTTTGGATCTTGGTTCATTCTCAAGCCTCAGACAG
TGGTTCAAAGTTTTTTTCTTCCATTTCAGGTGTCGTGAAGGAGCCACCATGGCCAAACGGACAGCCGACG
GAAGCGAGTTCGAGTCACCAAAGAAGAAGCGGAAAGTCGGCAGCGACAAGAAGTACAGCATCGGCCTGGC
CATCGGCACCAACTCTGTGGGCTGGGCCGTGATCACCGACGAGTACAAGGTGCCCAGCAAGAAATTCAAG
GTGCTGGGCAACACCGACCGGCACAGCATCAAGAAGAACCTGATCGGAGCCCTGCTGTTCGACAGCGGCG
AAACAGCCGAGGCCACCCGGCTGAAGAGAACCGCCAGAAGAAGATACACCAGACGGAAGAACCGGATCTG
CTATCTGCAAGAGATCTTCAGCAACGAGATGGCCAAGGTGGACGACAGCTTCTTCCACAGACTGGAAGAG
TCCTTCCTGGTGGAAGAGGATAAGAAGCACGAGCGGCACCCCATCTTCGGCAACATCGTGGACGAGGTGG
CCTACCACGAGAAGTACCCCACCATCTACCACCTGAGAAAGAAACTGGTGGACAGCACCGACAAGGCCGA
CCTGCGGCTGATCTATCTGGCCCTGGCCCACATGATCAAGTTCCGGGGCCACTTCCTGATCGAGGGCGAC
CTGAACCCCGACAACAGCGACGTGGACAAGCTGTTCATCCAGCTGGTGCAGACCTACAACCAGCTGTTCG
AGGAAAACCCCATCAACGCTAGCGGCGTGGACGCCAAGGCCATCCTGTCTGCCAGACTGAGCAAGAGCAG
ACGGCTGGAAAATCTGATCGCCCAGCTGCCCGGCGAGAAGAAGAATGGCCTGTTCGGCAACCTGATTGCC
CTGAGCCTGGGCCTGACCCCCAACTTCAAGAGCAACTTCGACCTGGCCGAGGATGCCAAACTGCAGCTGA
GCAAGGACACCTACGACGACGACCTGGACAACCTGCTGGCCCAGATCGGCGACCAGTACGCCGACCTGTT
TCTGGCCGCCAAGAACCTGTCCGACGCCATCCTGCTGAGCGACATCCTGAGAGTGAACACCGAGATCACC
AAGGCCCCCCTGAGCGCCTCTATGATCAAGAGATACGACGAGCACCACCAGGACCTGACCCTGCTGAAAG
CTCTCGTGCGGCAGCAGCTGCCTGAGAAGTACAAAGAGATTTTCTTCGACCAGAGCAAGAACGGCTACGC
CGGCTACATTGACGGCGGAGCCAGCCAGGAAGAGTTCTACAAGTTCATCAAGCCCATCCTGGAAAAGATG
GACGGCACCGAGGAACTGCTCGTGAAGCTGAACAGAGAGGACCTGCTGCGGAAGCAGCGGACCTTCGACA
ACGGCAGCATCCCCCACCAGATCCACCTGGGAGAGCTGCACGCCATTCTGCGGCGGCAGGAAGATTTTTA
CCCATTCCTGAAGGACAACCGGGAAAAGATCGAGAAGATCCTGACCTTCCGCATCCCCTACTACGTGGGC
CCTCTGGCCAGGGGAAACAGCAGATTCGCCTGGATGACCAGAAAGAGCGAGGAAACCATCACCCCCTGGA
ACTTCGAGGAAGTGGTGGACAAGGGCGCTTCCGCCCAGAGCTTCATCGAGCGGATGACCAACTTCGATAA
GAACCTGCCCAACGAGAAGGTGCTGCCCAAGCACAGCCTGCTGTACGAGTACTTCACCGTGTATAACGAG
CTGACCAAAGTGAAATACGTGACCGAGGGAATGAGAAAGCCCGCCTTCCTGAGCGGCGAGCAGAAAAAGG
CCATCGTGGACCTGCTGTTCAAGACCAACCGGAAAGTGACCGTGAAGCAGCTGAAAGAGGACTACTTCAA
GAAAATCGAGTGCTTCGACTCCGTGGAAATCTCCGGCGTGGAAGATCGGTTCAACGCCTCCCTGGGCACA
TACCACGATCTGCTGAAAATTATCAAGGACAAGGACTTCCTGGACAATGAGGAAAACGAGGACATTCTGG
AAGATATCGTGCTGACCCTGACACTGTTTGAGGACAGAGAGATGATCGAGGAACGGCTGAAAACCTATGC
CCACCTGTTCGACGACAAAGTGATGAAGCAGCTGAAGCGGCGGAGATACACCGGCTGGGGCAGGCTGAGC
CGGAAGCTGATCAACGGCATCCGGGACAAGCAGTCCGGCAAGACAATCCTGGATTTCCTGAAGTCCGACG
GCTTCGCCAACAGAAACTTCATGCAGCTGATCCACGACGACAGCCTGACCTTTAAAGAGGACATCCAGAA
AGCCCAGGTGTCCGGCCAGGGCGATAGCCTGCACGAGCACATTGCCAATCTGGCCGGCAGCCCCGCCATT
AAGAAGGGCATCCTGCAGACAGTGAAGGTGGTGGACGAGCTCGTGAAAGTGATGGGCCGGCACAAGCCCG
AGAACATCGTGATCGAAATGGCCAGAGAGAACCAGACCACCCAGAAGGGACAGAAGAACAGCCGCGAGAG
AATGAAGCGGATCGAAGAGGGCATCAAAGAGCTGGGCAGCCAGATCCTGAAAGAACACCCAGTGGAAAAC
ACCCAGCTGCAGAACGAGAAGCTGTACCTGTACTACCTGCAGAATGGGCGGGATATGTACGTGGACCAGG
AACTGGACATCAACCGGCTGTCCGACTACGATGTGGACCATATCGTGCCTCAGAGCTTTCTGAAGGACGA
CTCCATCGACAACAAGGTGCTGACCAGAAGCGACAAGGCCCGGGGCAAGAGCGACAACGTGCCCTCCGAA
GAGGTCGTGAAGAAGATGAAGAACTACTGGCGGCAGCTGCTGAACGCCAAGCTGATTACCCAGAGAAAGT
TCGACAATCTGACCAAGGCCGAGAGAGGCGGCCTGAGCGAACTGGATAAGGCCGGCTTCATCAAGAGACA
GCTGGTGGAAACCCGGCAGATCACAAAGCACGTGGCACAGATCCTGGACTCCCGGATGAACACTAAGTAC
GACGAGAATGACAAGCTGATCCGGGAAGTGAAAGTGATCACCCTGAAGTCCAAGCTGGTGTCCGATTTCC
GGAAGGATTTCCAGTTTTACAAAGTGCGCGAGATCAACAACTACCACCACGCCCACGACGCCTACCTGAA
CGCCGTCGTGGGAACCGCCCTGATCAAAAAGTACCCTAAGCTGGAAAGCGAGTTCGTGTACGGCGACTAC
AAGGTGTACGACGTGCGGAAGATGATCGCCAAGAGCGAGCAGGAAATCGGCAAGGCTACCGCCAAGTACT
TCTTCTACAGCAACATCATGAACTTTTTCAAGACCGAGATTACCCTGGCCAACGGCGAGATCCGGAAGCG
GCCTCTGATCGAGACAAACGGCGAAACCGGGGAGATCGTGTGGGATAAGGGCCGGGATTTTGCCACCGTG
CGGAAAGTGCTGAGCATGCCCCAAGTGAATATCGTGAAAAAGACCGAGGTGCAGACAGGCGGCTTCAGCA
AAGAGTCTATCCTGCCCAAGAGGAACAGCGATAAGCTGATCGCCAGAAAGAAGGACTGGGACCCTAAGAA
GTACGGCGGCTTCGACAGCCCCACCGTGGCCTATTCTGTGCTGGTGGTGGCCAAAGTGGAAAAGGGCAAG
TCCAAGAAACTGAAGAGTGTGAAAGAGCTGCTGGGGATCACCATCATGGAAAGAAGCAGCTTCGAGAAGA
ATCCCATCGACTTTCTGGAAGCCAAGGGCTACAAAGAAGTGAAAAAGGACCTGATCATCAAGCTGCCTAA
GTACTCCCTGTTCGAGCTGGAAAACGGCCGGAAGAGAATGCTGGCCTCTGCCGGCGAACTGCAGAAGGGA
AACGAACTGGCCCTGCCCTCCAAATATGTGAACTTCCTGTACCTGGCCAGCCACTATGAGAAGCTGAAGG
GCTCCCCCGAGGATAATGAGCAGAAACAGCTGTTTGTGGAACAGCACAAGCACTACCTGGACGAGATCAT
CGAGCAGATCAGCGAGTTCTCCAAGAGAGTGATCCTGGCCGACGCTAATCTGGACAAAGTGCTGTCCGCC
TACAACAAGCACCGGGATAAGCCCATCAGAGAGCAGGCCGAGAATATCATCCACCTGTTTACCCTGACCA
ATCTGGGAGCCCCTGCCGCCTTCAAGTACTTTGACACCACCATCGACCGGAAGAGGTACACCAGCACCAA
AGAGGTGCTGGACGCCACCCTGATCCACCAGAGCATCACCGGCCTGTACGAGACACGAATCGATTTGTCT
CAGCTGGGAGGCGATGGGTCCGGGAGCGGCGGGAGCGGAGGGAGCAAAAGGCCGGCGGCCACGAAAAAGG
CCGGCCAGGCAAAAAAGAAAAAGAGCGGAGGCTCCATGAACAATTCCCAGGGAAGAGTGACCTTCGAGGA
TGTCACTGTGAACTTCACCCAGGGGGAGTGGCAGCGGCTGAATCCCGAACAGAGAAACTTGTACAGGGAT
GTGATGCTGGAGAATTACAGCAACCTTGTCTCTGTGGGACAAGGGGAAACCACCAAACCCGATGTGATCT
TGAGGTTGGAACAAGGAAAGGAGCCATGGTTGGAGGAAGAGGAAGTGCTGGGAAGTGGCCGTGCAGAAAA
AAATGGGGACATTGGAGGGCAGATTTGGAAGCCAAAGGATGTGAAAGAGAGTCTCGGAAGCGAGGGCAGA
GGAAGCCTTCTAACATGCGGTGACGTGGAGGAGAATCCCGGCCCTTCCGGGATGGCCAAGCCTTTGTCTC
AAGAAGAATCCACCCTCATTGAAAGAGCAACGGCTACAATCAACAGCATCCCCATCTCTGAGGACTACAG
CGTCGCCAGCGCAGCTCTCTCTAGCGACGGCCGCATCTTCACTGGTGTCAATGTATATCATTTTACTGGG
GGACCTTGTGCAGAACTCGTGGTGCTGGGCACTGCTGCTGCTGCGGCAGCTGGCAACCTGACTTGTATCG
TCGCGATCGGAAATGAGAACAGGGGCATCTTGAGCCCCTGCGGACGGTGCCGACAGGTGCTTCTCGATCT
GCATCCTGGGATCAAAGCCATAGTGAAGGACAGTGATGGACAGCCGACGGCAGTTGGGATTCGTGAATTG
CTGCCCTCTGGTTATGTGTGGGAGGGCTAATAAATTCGAAAATCAACCTCTGGATTACAAAATTTGTGAA
AGATTGACTGGTATTCTTAACTATGTTGCTCCTTTTACGCTATGTGGATACGCTGCTTTAATGCCTTTGT
ATCATGCTATTGCTTCCCGTATGGCTTTCATTTTCTCCTCCTTGTATAAATCCTGGTTGCTGTCTCTTTA
TGAGGAGTTGTGGCCCGTTGTCAGGCAACGTGGCGTGGTGTGCACTGTGTTTGCTGACGCAACCCCCACT
GGTTGGGGCATTGCCACCACCTGTCAGCTCCTTTCCGGGACTTTCGCTTTCCCCCTCCCTATTGCCACGG
CGGAACTCATCGCCGCCTGCCTTGCCCGCTGCTGGACAGGGGCTCGGCTGTTGGGCACTGACAATTCCGT
GGTGTTGTCGGGGAAATCATCGTCCTTTCCTTGGCTGCTCGCCTGTGTTGCCACCTGGATTCTGCGCGGG
ACGTCCTTCTGCTACGTCCCTTCGGCCCTCAATCCAGCGGACCTTCCTTCCCGCGGCCTGCTGCCGGCTC
TGCGGCCTCTTCCGCGTCCTCGCCTTCGCCCTCAGACGAGTCGGATCTCCCTTTGGGCCGCCTCCCCGCG
TCGACTTTAAGACCAATGACTTACAAGGCAGCTGTAGATCTTAGCCACTTTTTAAAAGAAAAGGGGGGAC
TGGAAGGGCTAATTCACTCCCAACGAAGATAAGATCTGCTTTTTGCTTGTACTGGGTCTCTCTGGTTAGA
CCAGATCTGAGCCTGGGAGCTCTCTGGCTAACTAGGGAACCCACTGCTTAAGCCTCAATAAAGCTTGCCT
TGAGTGCTTCAAGTAGTGTGTGCCCGTCTGTTGTGTGACTCTGGTAACTAGAGATCCCTCAGACCCTTTT
AGTCAGTGTGGAAAATCTCTAGCAGGGCCCGTTTAAACCCGCTGATCAGCCTCGACTGTGCCTTCTAGTT
GCCAGCCATCTGTTGTTTGCCCCTCCCCCGTGCCTTCCTTGACCCTGGAAGGTGCCACTCCCACTGTCCT
TTCCTAATAAAATGAGGAAATTGCATCGCATTGTCTGAGTAGGTGTCATTCTATTCTGGGGGGTGGGGTG
GGGCAGGACAGCAAGGGGGAGGATTGGGAAGATAATAGCAGGCATGCTGGGGATGCGGTGGGCTCTATGG
CTTCTGAGGCGGAAAGAACCAGCTGGGGCTCTAGGGGGTATCCCC
[124 nt withheld, positions 10056-10179]
C
[91 nt withheld, positions 10181-10271]
A
[49 nt withheld, positions 10273-10321]
CCTTTGACGTTGGAGTCCACGTTCTTT
[37 nt withheld, positions 10349-10385]
ACCCTATCTCGGTCTATTCTTTTGATTTATAAGGGATTTTGCCGATTTCGGCCTATTGGTTAAAAAATGA
GCTGATTTAACAAAAATTTAACGCGAATTAATTCTGTGGAATGTGTGTCAGTTAGGGTGTGGAAAGTCCC
CAGGCTCCCCAGCAGGCAGAAGTATGCAAAGCATGCATCTCAATTAGTCAGCAACCAGGTGTGGAAAGTC
CCCAGGCTCCCCAGCAGGCAGAAGTATGCAAAGCATGCATCTCAATTAGTCAGCAACCATAGTCCCGCCC
CTAACTCCGCCCATCCCGCCCCTAACTCCGCCCAGTTCCGCCCATTCTCCGCCCCATGGCTGACTAATTT
TTTTTATTTATGCAGAGGCCGAGGCCGCCTCTGCCTCTGAGCTATTCCAGAAGTAGTGAGGAGGCTTTTT
TGGAGGCCTAGGCTTTTGCAAAAAGCTCCCGGGAGCTTGTATATCCATTTTCGGATCTGATCAGCACGTG
TTGACAATTAATCATCGGCATAGTATATCGGCATAGTATAATACGACAAGGTGAGGAACTAAACCATGGC
CAAGTTGACCAGTGCCGTTCCGGTGCTCACCGCGCGCGACGTCGCCGGAGCGGTCGAGTTCTGGACCGAC
CGGCTCGGGTTCTCCCGGGACTTCGTGGAGGACGACTTCGCCGGTGTGGTCCGGGACGACGTGACCCTGT
TCATCAGCGCGGTCCAGGACCAGGTGGTGCCGGACAACACCCTGGCCTGGGTGTGGGTGCGCGGCCTGGA
CGAGCTGTACGCCGAGTGGTCGGAGGTCGTGTCCACGAACTTCCGGGACGCCTCCGGGCCGGCCATGACC
GAGATCGGCGAGCAGCCGTGGGGGCGGGAGTTCGCCCTGCGCGACCCGGCCGGCAACTGCGTGCACTTCG
TGGCCGAGGAGCAGGACTGACACGTGCTACGAGATTTCGATTCCACCGCCGCCTTCTATGAAAGGTTGGG
CTTCGGAATCGTTTTCCGGGACGCCGGCTGGATGATCCTCCAGCGCGGGGATCTCATGCTGGAGTTCTTC
GCCCACCCCAACTTGTTTATTGCAGCTTATAATGGTTACAAATAAAGCAATAGCATCACAAATTTCACAA
ATAAAGCATTTTTTTCACTGCATTCTAGTTGTGGTTTGTCCAAACTCATCAATGTATCTTATCATGTCTG
TATACCGTCGACCTCTAGCTAGAGCTTGGCGTAATCATGGTCATAGCTGTTTCCTGTGTGAAATTGTTAT
CCGCTCACAATTCCACACAACATACGAGCCGGAAGCATAAAGTGTAAAGCCTGGGGTGCCTAATGAGTGA
GCTAACTCACATTAATTGCGTTGCGCTCACTGCCCGCTTTCCAGTCGGGAAACCTGTCGTGCCAGCTGCA
TTAATGAATCGGCCAACGCGCGGGGAGAGGCGGTTTGCGTATTGGGCGCTCTTCCGCTTCCTCGCTCACT
GACTCGCTGCGCTCGGTCGTTCGGCTGCGGCGAGCGGTATCAGCTCACTCAAAGGCGGTAATACGGTTAT
CCACAGAATCAGGGGATAACGCAGGAAAGAACATGTGAGCAAAAGGCCAGCAAAAGGCCAGGAACCGTAA
AAAGGCCGCGTTGCTGGCGTTTTTCCATAGGCTCCGCCCCCCTGACGAGCATCACAAAAATCGACGCTCA
AGTCAGAGGTGGCGAAACCCGACAGGACTATAAAGATACCAGGCGTTTCCCCCTGGAAGCTCCCTCGTGC
GCTCTCCTGTTCCGACCCTGCCGCTTACCGGATACCTGTCCGCCTTTCTCCCTTCGGGAAGCGTGGCGCT
TTCTCATAGCTCACGCTGTAGGTATCTCAGTTCGGTGTAGGTCGTTCGCTCCAAGCTGGGCTGTGTGCAC
GAACCCCCCGTTCAGCCCGACCGCTGCGCCTTATCCGGTAACTATCGTCTTGAGTCCAACCCGGTAAGAC
ACGACTTATCGCCACTGGCAGCAGCCACTGGTAACAGGATTAGCAGAGCGAGGTATGTAGGCGGTGCTAC
AGAGTTCTTGAAGTGGTGGCCTAACTACGGCTACACTAGAAGAACAGTATTTGGTATCTGCGCTCTGCTG
AAGCCAGTTACCTTCGGAAAAAGAGTTGGTAGCTCTTGATCCGGCAAACAAACCACCGCTGGTAGCGGTG
GTTTTTTTGTTTGCAAGCAGCAGATTACGCGCAGAAAAAAAGGATCTCAAGAAGATCCTTTGATCTTTTC
TACGGGGTCTGACGCTCAGTGGAACGAAAACTCACGTTAAGGGATTTTGGTCATGAGATTATCAAAAAGG
ATCTTCACCTAGATCCTTTTAAATTAAAAATGAAGTTTTAAATCAATCTAAAGTATATATGAGTAAACTT
GGTCTGACAGTTACCAATGCTTAATCAGTGAGGCACCTATCTCAGCGATCTGTCTATTTCGTTCATCCAT
AGTTGCCTGACTCCCCGTCGTGTAGATAACTACGATACGGGAGGGCTTACCATCTGGCCCCAGTGCTGCA
ATGATACCGCGAGACCCACGCTCACCGGCTCCAGATTTATCAGCAATAAACCAGCCAGCCGGAAGGGCCG
AGCGCAGAAGTGGTCCTGCAACTTTATCCGCCTCCATCCAGTCTATTAATTGTTGCCGGGAAGCTAGAGT
AAGTAGTTCGCCAGTTAATAGTTTGCGCAACGTTGTTGCCATTGCTACAGGCATCGTGGTGTCACGCTCG
TCGTTTGGTATGGCTTCATTCAGCTCCGGTTCCCAACGATCAAGGCGAGTTACATGATCCCCCATGTTGT
GCAAAAAAGCGGTTAGCTCCTTCGGTCCTCCGATCGTTGTCAGAAGTAAGTTGGCCGCAGTGTTATCACT
CATGGTTATGGCAGCACTGCATAATTCTCTTACTGTCATGCCATCCGTAAGATGCTTTTCTGTGACTGGT
GAGTACTCAACCAAGTCATTCTGAGAATAGTGTATGCGGCGACCGAGTTGCTCTTGCCCGGCGTCAATAC
GGGATAATACCGCGCCACATAGCAGAACTTTAAAAGTGCTCATCATTGGAAAACGTTCTTCGGGGCGAAA
ACTCTCAAGGATCTTACCGCTGTTGAGATCCAGTTCGATGTAACCCACTCGTGCACCCAACTGATCTTCA
GCATCTTTTACTTTCACCAGCGTTTCTGGGTGAGCAAAAACAGGAAGGCAAAATGCCGCAAAAAAGGGAA
TAAGGGCGACACGGAAATGTTGAATACTCATACTCTTCCTTTTTCAATATTATTGAAGCATTTATCAGGG
TTATTGTCTCATGAGCGGATACATATTTGAATGTATTTAGAAAAATAAACAAATAGGGGTTCCGCGCACA
TTTCCCCGAAAAGTGCCACCTGAC
